Addgene plasmid #57752: Phamret-Alpha-Actinin-19
Purpose: Localization: Alpha Actinin, Excitation: 458 / 475, Emission: 458 / 517
Depositing lab: Michael Davidson. Depositing organization: Florida State University, Tallahassee.
Backbone
  Vector backbone: Phamret
  Backbone size w/o insert (bp): 4750
  Vector type: Mammalian Expression
  Selectable markers: Neomycin (select with G418)
Growth in bacteria
  Bacterial resistance: Kanamycin, 50 μg/mL
  Growth temperature: 37°C
  Growth strain: DH5alpha
  Copy number: High Copy
Gene/Insert
  Gene/Insert name: Alpha-Actinin (alt name: NM_001102.3)
  Species: H. sapiens (human)
  Entrez Gene: ACTN1 (a.k.a. BDPLT15)
  Promoter: CMV
  Tag / fusion protein: Phamret
  Cloning method: Unknown
  Sequencing primers: 5′ CMV-F; 3′ SV40pA-R
Terms and licenses: Academic/Nonprofit Terms; Industry Terms
Depositor comments: . Excitation = 458 / 475; Emission = 458 / 517
How to cite: Phamret-Alpha-Actinin-19 was a gift from Michael Davidson (Addgene plasmid # 57752 ; http://n2t.net/addgene:57752 ; RRID:Addgene_57752)
