[The description below was written by a language model from this plasmid's Addgene catalogue record.]
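Description:
Phamret-Alpha-Actinin-19 is a mammalian expression plasmid that produces human alpha-actinin (ACTN1, corresponding to the reference transcript for alpha-actinin 1) fused to the fluorescent protein Phamret. It is built on a Phamret vector backbone of about 4.75 kb before the insert. It is maintained as a high-copy plasmid in E. coli under kanamycin selection. A neomycin resistance marker allows G418 selection of transfected mammalian cells, so stable lines can be made as well as transient transfections. The CMV promoter drives strong constitutive expression of the fusion. The use of an SV40 polyA reverse sequencing primer suggests an SV40 polyadenylation signal downstream, although no feature table is provided to confirm this. The record does not state the replication origin, the cloning method, or whether the tag sits at the N- or C-terminus. The "19" in the name may refer to a linker length, but this is not explained.

Phamret is a photoactivation-mediated resonance energy transfer probe, generally described as a tandem of a cyan fluorescent protein and photoactivatable GFP. Before activation it emits cyan light. After photoactivation of the PA-GFP moiety, energy transfer shifts the emission to green under the same excitation. The record lists excitation values of 458/475 and emission values of 458/517; these appear somewhat inconsistently entered but fit a cyan-to-green highlighter. Alpha-actinin is an actin-crosslinking protein found on stress fibres and at focal adhesions. The stated purpose of the construct is to serve as a localization marker for alpha-actinin, and the photoconvertible tag allows selected pools of the protein to be highlighted and tracked in live-cell imaging.
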