>Addgene plasmid #57752 | Phamret-Alpha-Actinin-19 | addgene partial sequence | sequence record 112405 | C-ter-GFP 5'-CTCCTCGCCCTTGCTCAC-3'
TCGACTGCAGAATTCGAAGCTTGAGGTCACTCTCGCCGTACAGCGCCGTGGAGAAGGACATGTAGTCCAG
AGCACCTGGCACGGAGTCGGGGCCGGTGTAGGGGGCCATCCGCGCGATGCAGTACTCAGCCTGGTCGGGT
GGCAGCTCGCGGCGCAGCTCGTCCATGGTAATGTAGTTCTTGTCCCCAGCCAGGATCTTGAAGGAAGCCA
TGACTTGGTCTGCTGTATCTGTGTCGGCTGTCTCGCGGGACATGAAGTCAATGAAGGCCTGGAATGTCAC
TACCCCCAGGCGGTTGGGGTCCACAATGCTCATGATGCGGGCAAATTCTGCTTCTCCCTGGGGGTCGTTG
CCAATATCATAACCCAAGCTGATGAGGCAGGCTTTGAACTCCTCGGGACCCAGTGTGCCGGAGTGATCCC
GGTCAAAGTGGTTGAAGGAGGCCCGGAACTCATTCATCTGCTCCTGGCTGATGCCCTTGGCATCCCGGGT
CAGGATCTGGTTCTCTACCTCATTGATGGTCCTGGCGATGGTGGTGAGCAGCTGCTCCCAGCCCACACGG
ATGTGCTCCATGGTGTAGTTGGTGTGCTTGTTGTCGAAGATGAGCGCCTCCTGGATGAGCTGGTGGTCGC
CCTCCAGCTGATCAATCTTTGGCTTGTAGTTGACGATGCTCTTCTCATACTGCCGCAGGTGGCTGAGCTG
GTCCTCCAGGGTCCCATGCATCTCAATGGAGATCCTCCCGATCTCCTCCATCTTGGTCTGGATCCAGGGC
CCGATGACATTGGCCTGGGCTCCAAACTGCTTGCGTAGCCTCTCATTGTGCTGCTGTCGG
